Addgene plasmid #203086: Salsa-BC245-P3E5
Purpose: Expression of barcoded reporter plasmid for PRESTO-Salsa; EGFP/BC245
Depositing lab: Noah Palm. Depositing organization: Yale University. Publication: Highly multiplexed bioactivity screening reveals human and microbiota metabolome-GPCRome interactions. Chen H, Rosen CE, Gonzalez-Hernandez JA, Song D, Potempa J, Ring AM, Palm NW. Cell. 2023 Jul 6;186(14):3095-3110.e19. doi: 10.1016/j.cell.2023.05.024. Epub 2023 Jun 14. PubMed 37321219.
Backbone
  Vector backbone: pCER206
  Vector type: Mammalian Expression
Growth in bacteria
  Bacterial resistance: Ampicillin, 100 μg/mL
  Growth temperature: 37°C
  Growth strain: DH5alpha
  Copy number: High Copy
Gene/Insert
  Gene/Insert name: EGFP/BC245
  Species: Synthetic
  Insert size (bp): 730
  Promoter: Tet Response Element (TRE)
  Cloning method: Restriction Enzyme; 5′ cloning site BsrGI (not destroyed); 3′ cloning site HindIII (not destroyed)
  Sequencing primers: 5′ Custom primer (GAAGCGCGATCACATGG)
Terms and licenses: Academic/Nonprofit Terms; Industry Terms: Not Available to Industry
How to cite: Salsa-BC245-P3E5 was a gift from Noah Palm (Addgene plasmid # 203086 ; http://n2t.net/addgene:203086 ; RRID:Addgene_203086)
