[The description below was written by a language model from this plasmid's Addgene catalogue record and pLannotate feature annotations shown in this document.]
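Description:
Salsa-BC245-P3E5 is a mammalian expression reporter plasmid built on the pCER206 backbone, one member of a barcoded reporter set made for PRESTO-Salsa, a multiplexed GPCR bioactivity screening approach. It is propagated in E. coli as a high-copy plasmid through a ColE1/pUC-type origin and selected with ampicillin via the bla (AmpR) gene and its promoter. No mammalian selection marker is annotated; only short fragments of lacI, an aminoglycoside phosphotransferase gene and SV40 large T antigen appear, and these are most likely non-functional remnants of earlier vector construction.

The payload is a synthetic insert of about 730 bp, EGFP/BC245, cloned between BsrGI and HindIII sites and driven by a tetracycline response element. In the annotated 5,115 nt sequence, tetO repeats sit at the centre of what appears to be a bidirectional arrangement. On the forward strand, a TRE3G-type promoter fragment precedes the mammalian codon-optimized EGFP coding sequence, which is followed by a short polylinker fragment and an SV40 polyadenylation signal (annotated in reverse orientation). On the opposite strand, a minimal CMV promoter leads through a polylinker fragment into a rabbit β-globin intron, a β-globin exon fragment and the β-globin poly(A) signal, with no coding sequence annotated in that arm. The barcode itself is not annotated as a feature. The record does not state its position, though the cloning sites suggest it lies just downstream of EGFP, where it would be transcribed with the reporter.

A TRE reporter of this kind is transcribed when a tetracycline-controlled transactivator is present, so the level of the barcoded EGFP transcript can serve as a sequenceable readout of receptor activation, with each barcode identifying one reporter in a pooled experiment. The record does not state which receptor is paired with BC245.
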