Features (pLannotate 1.2.2; 17 found; start..end, strand, type, name):
      2..55      +  CDS            lacI (fragment): lac repressor; lacI; The lac repressor binds to the lac operator to inhibit transcription in E. coli. This inhibition can be relieved by adding lactose or isopropyl-β-D-thiogalactopyranoside (IPTG).
    388..443     -  polyA_signal   β-globin poly(A) signal: rabbit β-globin polyadenylation signal (Gil and Proudfoot, 1987)
    518..640     -  CDS            HBB: HBB_COLGU - Experimental evidence at transcript level: Swiss-Prot protein existence level 2. Involved in oxygen transport from the lung to the various peripheral tissues. From Colobus guereza (Mantled guereza) (Eastern black-and-white colobus monkey).
    644..1216    -  intron         β-globin intron: intron from rabbit β-globin gene
   1312..1343    -  misc_feature   MCS (fragment): pUC18/19 multiple cloning site
   1437..1475    -  promoter       minimal CMV promoter: human cytomegalovirus (CMV) immediate early promoter
   1493..1708    -  protein_bind   tetracycline response element (fragment): contains seven copies of the tetracycline operator tetO tetracycline repressor TetR
   1708..1753    +  promoter       TRE3GV promoter (fragment): 3rd-generation Tet-responsive promoter that can be activated by binding of Tet-On® 3G, optimized for retroviral and lentiviral vectors
   1829..1856    +  misc_feature   MCS (fragment): pBluescript multiple cloning site
   1861..2580    +  CDS            EGFP: the original enhanced GFP (Yang et al., 1996) mammalian codon-optimized
   2591..2613    +  misc_feature   MCS (fragment): pBluescript multiple cloning site
   2627..2761    -  polyA_signal   SV40 poly(A) signal: SV40 polyadenylation signal
   2784..2867    -  CDS            large T antigen (fragment): large T antigen from SV40 (simian virus 40)
   2861..3091    -  CDS            str (fragment): STR_KLEPN - Protein inferred from homology: Swiss-Prot protein existence level 3. The aminoglycoside phosphotransferases achieve inactivation of their antibiotic substrates by phosphorylation. From Klebsiella pneumoniae.
   3210..3314    +  promoter       AmpR promoter: bla
   3315..4175    +  CDS            AmpR: β-lactamase; bla; confers resistance to ampicillin, carbenicillin, and related antibiotics
   4346..4934    +  rep_origin     ori: high-copy-number ColE1/pMB1/pBR322/pUC origin of replication
>Addgene plasmid #203086 | Salsa-BC245-P3E5 | addgene full sequence | sequence record 421430 | Addgene NGS Result
AGCGCCCAATACGCAAACCGCCTCTCCCCGCGCGTTGGCCGATTCATTAATGCAGTCGAGGGATCTCCAT
AAGAGAAGAGGGACAGCTATGACTGGGAGTAGTCAGGAGAGGAGGAAAAATCTGGCTAGTAAAACATGTA
AGGAAAATTTTAGGGATGTTAAAGAAAAAAATAACACAAAACAAAATATAAAAAAAATCTAACCTCAAGT
CAAGGCTTTTCTATGGAATAAGGAATGGACAGCAGGGGGCTGTTTCATATACTGATGACCTCTTTATAGC
CAACCTTTGTTCATGGCAGCCAGCATATGGGCATATGTTGCCAAACTCTAAACCAAATACTCATTCTGAT
GTTTTAAATGATTTGCCCTCCCATATGTCCTTCCGAGTGAGAGACACAAAAAATTCCAACACACTATTGC
AATGAAAATAAATTTCCTTTATTAGCCAGAAGTCAGATGCTCAAGGGGCTTCATGATGTCCCCATAATTT
TTGGCAGAGGGAAAAAGATCGATCTCAGTGGTATTTGTGAGCCAGGGCATTGGCCACACCAGCCACCACC
TTCTGATAGGCAGCCTGCACCTGAGGAGTGAATTCTTTGCCAAAATGATGAGACAGCACAACAACCAGCA
CGTTGCCCAGGAGCTGTAGGAAAGAGAAGAAGGCATGAACATGGTTAGCAGAGGGGCCCGGTTTGGACTC
AGAGTATTTTATCCTCATCTCAAACAGTGTATATCATTGTAACCATAAAGAGAAAGGCAGGATGATGACC
AGGGTGTAGTTGTTTCTACCAATAAGAATATTTCCACGCCAGCCAGAATTTATATGCAGAAATATTCTAC
CTTATCATTTAATTATAACAATTGTTCTCTAAAACTGTGCTGAAGTACAATATAATATACCCTGATTGCC
TTGAAAAAAAAGTGATTAGAGAAAGTACTTACAATCTGACAAATAAACAAAAGTGAATTTAAAAATTCGT
TACAAATGCAAGCTAAAGTTTAACGAAAAAGTTACAGAAAATGAAAAGAAAATAAGAGGAGACAATGGTT
GTCAACAGAGTAGAAAGTGAAAGAAACAAAATTATCATGAGGGTCCATGGTGATACAAGGGACATCTTCC
CATTCTAAACAACACCCTGAAAACTTTGCCCCCTCCATATAACATGAATTTTACAATAGCGAAAAAGAAA
GAACAATCAAGGGTCCCCAAACTCACCCTGAAGTTCTCAGCTCTAGAGATATCGTCGAGGCCGCGCTAGC
GTTTAAACTGTCGACCTTAATTAAGAGATCTGCTCGAGGCGCGTCAGCTGACTAGAGGATCCCCGGGTAC
CGAGCTCGAATTCGGGGCCGCGGAGGCTGGATCGGTCCCGGTGTCTTCTATGGAGGTCAAAACAGCGTGG
ATGGCGTCTCCAGGCGATCTGACGGTTCACTAAACGAGCTCTGCTTATATAGGCCTCCCACCGTACACGC
CTACCTCGACCCGGGTACCGAGCTCGACTTTCACTTTTCTCTATCACTGATAGGGAGTGGTAAACTCGAC
TTTCACTTTTCTCTATCACTGATAGGGAGTGGTAAACTCGACTTTCACTTTTCTCTATCACTGATAGGGA
GTGGTAAACTCGACTTTCACTTTTCTCTATCACTGATAGGGAGTGGTAAACTCGACTTTCACTTTTCTCT
ATCACTGATAGGGAGTGGTAAACTCGACCTATATAAGCAGAGCTCGTTTAGTGAACCGTCAGATCGCCTG
GAGACGCCATCCACGCTGTTTTGACCTCCATAGAAGACACCGGGACCGATCCAGCCTCCGCGGCCCCGAA
TTCCTGCAGCGGCCGCTCTAGAACTAGTGGATCCCCGCGGATGGTGAGCAAGGGCGAGGAGCTGTTCACC
GGGGTGGTGCCCATCCTGGTCGAGCTGGACGGCGACGTAAACGGCCACAAGTTCAGCGTGTCCGGCGAGG
GCGAGGGCGATGCCACCTACGGCAAGCTGACCCTGAAGTTCATCTGCACCACCGGCAAGCTGCCCGTGCC
CTGGCCCACCCTCGTGACCACCCTGACCTACGGCGTGCAGTGCTTCAGCCGCTACCCCGACCACATGAAG
CAGCACGACTTCTTCAAGTCCGCCATGCCCGAAGGCTACGTCCAGGAGCGCACCATCTTCTTCAAGGACG
ACGGCAACTACAAGACCCGCGCCGAGGTGAAGTTCGAGGGCGACACCCTGGTGAACCGCATCGAGCTGAA
GGGCATCGACTTCAAGGAGGACGGCAACATCCTGGGGCACAAGCTGGAGTACAACTACAACAGCCACAAC
GTCTATATCATGGCCGACAAGCAGAAGAACGGCATCAAGGTGAACTTCAAGATCCGCCACAACATCGAGG
ACGGCAGCGTGCAGCTCGCCGACCACTACCAGCAGAACACCCCCATCGGCGACGGCCCCGTGCTGCTGCC
CGACAACCACTACCTGAGCACCCAGTCCGCCCTGAGCAAAGACCCCAACGAGAAGCGCGATCACATGGTC
CTGCTGGAGTTCGTGACCGCCGCCGGGATCACTCTCGGCATGGACGAGCTGTACAAGTAACGAGCCGATA
GAATTCGATATCAAGCTTGTCGACCTAGTTCTAGAGGATCCAGACATGATAAGATACATTGATGAGTTTG
GACAAACCACAACTAGAATGCAGTGAAAAAAATGCTTTATTTGTGAAATTTGTGATGCTATTGCTTTATT
TGTAACCATTATAAGCTGCAATAAACAAGTTAACAACAACAATTGCATTCATTTTATGTTTCAGGTTCAG
GGGGAGGTGTGGGAGGTTTTTTAAAGCAAGTAAAACCTCTACAAATGTGGTATGGCTGATTATGATCCTG
CAAGCCTCGTCGTCCTGGCCGGACCACGCTATCTGTGCAAGGTCCCCGGCCCCGGACGCGCGCTCCATGA
GCAGAGCGCCCGCCGCCGAGGCGAAGACTCGGGCGGCGCCCTGCCCGTCCCACCAGGTCAACAGGCGGTA
ACCGGCCTCTTCATCGGGAATGCGCGCGACCTTCAGCATCGCCGGCATGTCCCCCTGGCGGACGGGAAGT
ATCCAGCTCGACCAAGCTGGCCGCGTCGAGTGAAGACGAAAGGGCCTCGTGATACGCCTATTTTTATAGG
TTAATGTCATGATAATAATGGTTTCTTAGACGTCAGGTGGCACTTTTCGGGGAAATGTGCGCGGAACCCC
TATTTGTTTATTTTTCTAAATACATTCAAATATGTATCCGCTCATGAGACAATAACCCTGATAAATGCTT
CAATAATATTGAAAAAGGAAGAGTATGAGTATTCAACATTTCCGTGTCGCCCTTATTCCCTTTTTTGCGG
CATTTTGCCTTCCTGTTTTTGCTCACCCAGAAACGCTGGTGAAAGTAAAAGATGCTGAAGATCAGTTGGG
TGCACGAGTGGGTTACATCGAACTGGATCTCAACAGCGGTAAGATCCTTGAGAGTTTTCGCCCCGAAGAA
CGTTTTCCAATGATGAGCACTTTTAAAGTTCTGCTATGTGGCGCGGTATTATCCCGTGTTGACGCCGGGC
AAGAGCAACTCGGTCGCCGCATACACTATTCTCAGAATGACTTGGTTGAGTACTCACCAGTCACAGAAAA
GCATCTTACGGATGGCATGACAGTAAGAGAATTATGCAGTGCTGCCATAACCATGAGTGATAACACTGCG
GCCAACTTACTTCTGACAACGATCGGAGGACCGAAGGAGCTAACCGCTTTTTTGCACAACATGGGGGATC
ATGTAACTCGCCTTGATCGTTGGGAACCGGAGCTGAATGAAGCCATACCAAACGACGAGCGTGACACCAC
GATGCCTGTAGCAATGGCAACAACGTTGCGCAAACTATTAACTGGCGAACTACTTACTCTAGCTTCCCGG
CAACAATTAATAGACTGGATGGAGGCGGATAAAGTTGCAGGACCACTTCTGCGCTCGGCCCTTCCGGCTG
GCTGGTTTATTGCTGATAAATCTGGAGCCGGTGAGCGTGGGTCTCGCGGTATCATTGCAGCACTGGGGCC
AGATGGTAAGCCCTCCCGTATCGTAGTTATCTACACGACGGGGAGTCAGGCAACTATGGATGAACGAAAT
AGACAGATCGCTGAGATAGGTGCCTCACTGATTAAGCATTGGTAACTGTCAGACCAAGTTTACTCATATA
TACTTTAGATTGATTTAAAACTTCATTTTTAATTTAAAAGGATCTAGGTGAAGATCCTTTTTGATAATCT
CATGACCAAAATCCCTTAACGTGAGTTTTCGTTCCACTGAGCGTCAGACCCCGTAGAAAAGATCAAAGGA
TCTTCTTGAGATCCTTTTTTTCTGCGCGTAATCTGCTGCTTGCAAACAAAAAAACCACCGCTACCAGCGG
TGGTTTGTTTGCCGGATCAAGAGCTACCAACTCTTTTTCCGAAGGTAACTGGCTTCAGCAGAGCGCAGAT
ACCAAATACTGTTCTTCTAGTGTAGCCGTAGTTAGGCCACCACTTCAAGAACTCTGTAGCACCGCCTACA
TACCTCGCTCTGCTAATCCTGTTACCAGTGGCTGCTGCCAGTGGCGATAAGTCGTGTCTTACCGGGTTGG
ACTCAAGACGATAGTTACCGGATAAGGCGCAGCGGTCGGGCTGAACGGGGGGTTCGTGCACACAGCCCAG
CTTGGAGCGAACGACCTACACCGAACTGAGATACCTACAGCGTGAGCTATGAGAAAGCGCCACGCTTCCC
GAAGGGAGAAAGGCGGACAGGTATCCGGTAAGCGGCAGGGTCGGAACAGGAGAGCGCACGAGGGAGCTTC
CAGGGGGAAACGCCTGGTATCTTTATAGTCCTGTCGGGTTTCGCCACCTCTGACTTGAGCGTCGATTTTT
GTGATGCTCGTCAGGGGGGCGGAGCCTATGGAAAAACGCCAGCAACGCGGCCTTTTTACGGTTCCTGGCC
TTTTGCTGGCCTTTTGCTCACATGTTCTTTCCTGCGTTATCCCCTGATTCTGTGGATAACCGTATTACCG
CCTTTGAGTGAGCTGATACCGCTCGCCGCAGCCGAACGACCGAGCGCAGCGAGTCAGTGAGCGAGGAAGC
GGAAG
