>Addgene plasmid #203086 | Salsa-BC245-P3E5 | depositor partial sequence | sequence record 393959 | BC245
CGAGCCGATA
